Addgene plasmid #189843: pGBT-RP2.3
Purpose: (Empty Backbone) Intron-based gene-break transposon (GBT) for an effective and revertible loss-of-function tool for zebrafish. Ubiquitous GFP frameshift 3.
Depositing lab: Stephen Ekker. Depositing organization: Mayo Foundation for Medical Education and Research. Publication: Building the vertebrate codex using the gene breaking protein trap library. Ichino N, Serres MR, Urban RM, Urban MD, Treichel AJ, Schaefbauer KJ, Greif LE, Varshney GK, Skuster KJ, McNulty MS, Daby CL, Wang Y, Liao HK, El-Rass S, Ding Y, Liu W, Anderson JL, Wishman MD, Sabharwal A, Schimmenti LA, Sivasubbu S, Balciunas D, Hammerschmidt M, Farber SA, Wen XY, Xu X, McGrail M, Essner JJ, Burgess SM, Clark KJ, Ekker SC. Elife. 2020 Aug 11;9. pii: 54572. doi: 10.7554/eLife.54572. PubMed 32779569.
Backbone
  Vector backbone: pGBT
  Backbone size (bp): 9117
  Vector type: Cre/Lox
  Promoter: beta Actin
  Tag / fusion protein: mRFP (N terminal on backbone); GFP GM2 variant (C terminal on backbone)
Growth in bacteria
  Bacterial resistance: Ampicillin, 100 μg/mL
  Growth temperature: 37°C
  Growth strain: DH5alpha
  Copy number: Unknown
Terms and licenses: Academic/Nonprofit Terms; Industry Terms: Not Available to Industry
How to cite: pGBT-RP2.3 was a gift from Stephen Ekker (Addgene plasmid # 189843 ; http://n2t.net/addgene:189843 ; RRID:Addgene_189843)
