[The description below was written by a language model from this plasmid's Addgene catalogue record and pLannotate feature annotations shown in this document.]
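Description:
pGBT-RP2.3 is an empty-backbone gene-break transposon (GBT) vector of about 9.1 kb, designed for insertional, revertible loss-of-function mutagenesis in zebrafish. It is propagated in E. coli on a high-copy ColE1/pUC-type origin with ampicillin selection (AmpR under its own bla promoter). It retains typical phagemid-style cloning-vector remnants: an f1 origin, lac promoter/operator and lacZα fragments, and flanking SP6, T3 and T7 phage promoters. The annotation does not identify the transposon terminal repeats, so the record does not state which transposase system mobilises the cassette.

The payload lies between two directly oriented loxP sites and has two parts. The first is an mRFP1 coding sequence, recorded as an N-terminal fusion tag on the backbone. As an intron-based protein trap, it is meant to be spliced onto the upstream exons of a gene into which the transposon has landed, so that the endogenous transcript is interrupted and an RFP-tagged truncated product reports the trapped locus. The "frameshift 3" in the stated purpose presumably marks this plasmid as one reading-frame version of a series, though the record does not spell this out. The second part is a GFP cassette (GM2 variant, annotated as GFPmut2), which the catalogue associates with a beta-actin promoter for ubiquitous expression. That promoter, and any splice acceptor, splice donor or terminator elements, fall in unannotated stretches of the feature table. A minimal FRT fragment lies between the two reporters. Because loxP sites flank the mutagenic cassette, Cre recombinase can excise it, which is the basis for reverting the mutant allele. The vector is used to build collections of fluorescently tagged, conditionally rescuable zebrafish mutant lines.
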