Features (pLannotate 1.2.2; 21 found; start..end, strand, type, name):
     22..43      +  protein_bind   CAP binding site: CAP binding activates transcription in the presence of cAMP. E. coli catabolite activator protein
     58..88      +  promoter       lac promoter: promoter for the E. coli lac operon
     96..112     +  protein_bind   lac operator: The lac repressor binds to the lac operator to inhibit transcription in E. coli. This inhibition can be relieved by adding lactose or isopropyl-β-D-thiogalactopyranoside (IPTG). lac repressor encoded by lacI
    154..172     +  promoter       SP6 promoter: promoter for bacteriophage SP6 RNA polymerase
    448..481     +  protein_bind   loxP: Cre-mediated recombination occurs in the 8-bp core sequence (GCATACAT). Cre recombinase
    651..1325    +  CDS            mRFP1: monomeric derivative of DsRed (Campbell et al., 2002) mammalian codon-optimized
   1991..2007    +  promoter       LEU2 promoter (fragment): S. cerevisiae LEU2
   2533..2562    -  protein_bind   FRT (minimal) (fragment): supports FLP-mediated excision but not integration (Turan and Bode, 2011) FLP recombinase from the Saccharomyces cerevisiae 2μ plasmid
   2577..2595    +  promoter       T3 promoter: promoter for bacteriophage T3 RNA polymerase
   5156..5176    -  misc_feature   MCS (fragment): pUC18/19 multiple cloning site
   5186..5899    +  CDS            GFPmut2: GFPmut2 is a basic (constitutively fluorescent) green fluorescent protein published in 1996, derived from Aequorea victoria. It is reported to be a very rapidly-maturing weak dimer.
   5913..5942    +  misc_feature   MCS (fragment): pBluescript multiple cloning site
   6111..6144    +  protein_bind   loxP: Cre-mediated recombination occurs in the 8-bp core sequence (GCATACAT). Cre recombinase
   6435..6453    -  promoter       T7 promoter: promoter for bacteriophage T7 RNA polymerase
   6456..6613    +  CDS            lacZα (fragment): LacZα fragment of β-galactosidase; lacZ fragment
   6617..7045    +  rep_origin     f1 ori (sequence partly withheld): f1 bacteriophage origin of replication; arrow indicates direction of (+) strand synthesis
   7073..7123    -  misc_feature   bom (fragment): basis of mobility region from pBR322
   7150..7254    +  promoter       AmpR promoter: bla
   7255..8115    +  CDS            AmpR: β-lactamase; bla; confers resistance to ampicillin, carbenicillin, and related antibiotics
   8286..8874    +  rep_origin     ori: high-copy-number ColE1/pMB1/pBR322/pUC origin of replication
   9057..9       +  CDS            lacI (fragment) (across the origin): lac repressor; lacI; The lac repressor binds to the lac operator to inhibit transcription in E. coli. This inhibition can be relieved by adding lactose or isopropyl-β-D-thiogalactopyranoside (IPTG).
>Addgene plasmid #189843 | pGBT-RP2.3 | addgene full sequence | sequence record 373951 | Addgene NGS Result
GGGCAGTGAGCGCAACGCAATTAATGTGAGTTAGCTCACTCATTAGGCACCCCAGGCTTTACACTTTATG
CTTCCGGCTCGTATGTTGTGTGGAATTGTGAGCGGATAACAATTTCACACAGGAAACAGCTATGACCATG
ATTACGCCAAGCTATTTAGGTGACACTATAGAATACTCAAGCTATGCATCCAACGCGTTGGGAGCTCTCC
CATATGGTCGAGCAGAGGTGTAAAAAGTACTCAAAAATTTTACTCAAGTGAAAGTACAAGTACTTAGGGA
AAATTTTACTCAATTAAAAGTAAAAGTATCTGGCTAGAATCTTACTTGAGTAAAAGTAAAAAAGTACTCC
ATTAAAATTGTACTTGAGTATTAAGGAAGTAAAAGTAAAAGCAAGAAAGAAAACTAGAGATTCTTGTTTA
AGCTCATGGTAGGGATAACAGGGTAATATAACTTCGTATAGCATACATTATACGAAGTTATCGTTACCAC
CCACTAGCGGTCAGACTGCAGATTGCAGCACGAAACAGGAAGCTGACTCCACATGGTCACATGCTCACTG
AAGTGTTGACTTCCCTGACAGCTGTGCACTTTCTAAACCGGTTTTCTCATTCATTTACAGCAGCCGGAAT
TCACCCGGGTACCGGAAGGTGCCTCCTCCGAGGACGTCATCAAGGAGTTCATGCGCTTCAAGGTGCGCAT
GGAGGGCTCCGTGAACGGCCACGAGTTCGAGATCGAGGGCGAGGGCGAGGGCCGCCCCTACGAGGGCACC
CAGACCGCCAAGCTGAAGGTGACCAAGGGCGGCCCCCTGCCCTTCGCCTGGGACATCCTGTCCCCTCAGT
TCCAGTACGGCTCCAAGGCCTACGTGAAGCACCCCGCCGACATCCCCGACTACTTGAAGCTGTCCTTCCC
CGAGGGCTTCAAGTGGGAGCGCGTGATGAACTTCGAGGACGGCGGCGTGGTGACCGTGACCCAGGACTCC
TCCCTGCAGGACGGCGAGTTCATCTACAAGGTGAAGCTGCGCGGCACCAACTTCCCCTCCGACGGCCCCG
TAATGCAGAAGAAGACCATGGGCTGGGAGGCCTCCACCGAGCGGATGTACCCCGAGGACGGCGCCCTGAA
GGGCGAGATCAAGATGAGGCTGAAGCTGAAGGACGGCGGCCACTACGACGCCGAGGTCAAGACCACCTAC
ATGGCCAAGAAGCCCGTGCAGCTGCCCGGCGCCTACAAGACCGACATCAAGCTGGACATCACCTCCCACA
ACGAGGACTACACCATCGTGGAACAGTACGAGCGCGCCGAGGGCCGCCACTCCACCGGCGCCTAAGAAAT
CGCTAGTAATTAAGTCTCAGCCACCGTTAACTGAACATGTCAAAACCTGTGGAGACTGTTGAGATTTGAT
GTTCTGAAAAGATAAAGCCTATAAATAAAATGTTGCCCAAATTTCCTGCCTGATGTTTTTCTTTGTCTTT
GCTACATGGCTTTGCTGCTCGGATCGGCTCACTCTGTGTATGCCACGTTCACTTTGTACTCTCCTTCTCA
CGGTAGGTTTATTATTTTTAGATGTGCAGTTAGTTTCTGTGAAATAACACACCACACACTGATATTGTCT
GTGCATTGACTTGGTGAGTGCACATTGTTTTTGATCTTGACATATTTATATTTGATTGATCAGGTGAACT
GTGTGAATCTAAAGTGCTCCATACAGATGTTCTGCATTGAAAATATTCTCATTTTATTAGTGGAAGTGAG
TGTATGCCACATCCAATCAATTTCAGCAAACACCCCAGTATGATTTAATGCAAAAAAATGAAGGTATCAA
ACACGCATTACTACTTTGCAGTTAAATATTTAACATTTATTCCAACACGAAAAAAAGCAGTAAATAACAC
TTTGACAAACACGTCAGGACATCTTATTTTTGTCACCCTCACAGGCAATTTAGTATAATATATTATATAT
ATATATATATCATATAATAATATTCAGTATAATATATATATATATATCATATTATAATATTCAGTATAAT
ATAAAACACAAACACATATATGTATAATATAATATAACATTTTTATTTATTGAGATGCCTCTATGGACCG
TGTTATAAGAAGTAAAGATCAGGAGAAGTAAACATGAAGTGTAATTATGAATACTGATGTTAAATTAAGC
TATGATGAGTTTTCACTGTTAATTTACCATCTCAATTAAATGTTGATGCCTCCATGACCAAGTTAAGCAG
ATGAGACTGAGGACAACTGTAGAAGACAAGATGTTCACTTTGCTGAATATAGCTGGCTTGACAGTTATCT
ATGACTCTATAAATATATATATATTTTTTTTTTTATAAAATGATTTATTTATAACTATATATCCATTTCT
CAGACAGGTGCTTCATATCCCTCACTCCCGTAGCTGTCCATGCTGGATCTGTCCCCGTTGTTTTTAAAAA
GCTAAATAAGTTATTAACATGACTGCATCCAGCGAGCCAAACCTGTCTGGTGTACAGCTACCAGAGAAGC
TTGAGATCCTAGGAAGTTCCTATACTTTCTAGAGAATAGGAATCGCGAGTGCTAGCAATTAACCCTCACT
AAAGGGAACAAAAGCTTTTAGACCTTCTTACTTTTGGGGATTATATAAGTATTTTCTCAATAAATATCTC
ATATCTTACTGTGGTTTAACTGCTGAATCTAAAATTTTAATACAAAAGTAGTTATATTTGTTGTACATTG
TAAACTATAACTTAACTTCAGTTTCAGAGAAACTCATGTGCTCAAAATGTAAAAAAAGTTTCCTGTTAAA
TATTTTGTAAATGTATTGAAGACAAAATAAGAAAAAAAAAAATATAAGCCACTAAATCACACTGTCCTTG
GTATCAGCAAGAGATTCTGACATAATCAGCTGTTTTTGTTTATTACTGCCATTGAAGGCCATGTGCATTA
GTCCCAAGTTACACATTAAAAAGTCACATGTAGCTTACCAACATCAGTGCTGTTCAAGCACAGCCTCATC
TACTATTCAAACTGTGGCACCATCTAAAATATGCCAGAATTTTTTTATTTAATGAATTTGACCCTGAAAT
ATGTATTAATATCACTCCTGTGATTTTTTTGTAATCAGCTTACAATTACAGGAATGCAAGCCTGATTCAT
TACAAGTTTCACTACACTTTCTCTGACAACATCACCTACTGAACTCAGACCAGCTAGTTGCTCCTTAAGT
ATACAATCATGTCACTAATCCTCATTTCAATGAAAAATACCCCTATTGTACTTGGTACTTGGTAGATAAC
CACAGAGCAGTATTATGCCATTATTGTGAATACAATAAGAGGTAAATGACCTACAGAGCTGCTGCTGCTG
TTGTGTTAGATTGTAAACACAGCACAGGATCAAGGAGGTGTCCATCACTATGACCAATACTAGCACTTTG
CACAGGCTCTTTGAAAGGCTGAAAAGAGCCTTATTGGCGTTATCACAACAAAATACGCAAATACGGAAAA
CAACGTATTGAACTTCGCAAACAAAAAACAGCGATTTTGATGAAAATCGCTTAGGCCTTGCTCTTCAAAC
AATCCAGCTTCTCCTTCTTTCACTCTCAAGTTGCAAGAAGCAAGTGTAGCAATGTGCACGCGACAGCCGG
GTGTGTGACGCTGGACCAATCAGAGCGCAGAGCTCCGAAAGTTTACCTTTTATGGCTAGAGCCGGGCATC
TGCCGTCATATAAAAGAGCGCGCCCAGCGTCTCAGCCTCACTTTGAGCTCCTCCACACGCAGCTAGTGCG
GAATATCATCTGCCTGTAACCCATTCTCTAAAGTCGACAAACCCCCCCAAACCTAAGGTGAGTTGATCTT
TAAGCTTTTTACATTTTCAGCTCGCATATATCAATTCGAACGTTTAATTAGAATGTTTAAATAAAGCTAG
ATTAAATGATTAGGCTCAGTTACCGGTCTTTTTTTTCTCATTTACGTGCGAACTCTGCTTAAACTCTAGT
TATTCTTTATTAATATGTGGTTATTTTTATATATGTATGTGTTATCATAACTGTACTGGCTATGTCAGGT
GGTAATGACTGTAACGTTACGTTACTCGTTGTAGGCACGACATTGAATGGGCCGGTGTTGAAATAAGTCT
TCAACCCCTTTTAACCTCAAAATGTGCTCTGGTTAACAAGGATTTTAACAGCTATCAGTATGACTGTGCG
GTTTTAAAGCCGTTAGTGAGGCACGTTGCACACTTGATGGATGGCCGGAATGGGAAGTTCTTTATGCAGG
CAGTGCTGCAGCAGGGTGTGACCTACTTTAGCTAACGTTAGCCGGCTAACCAGCATTCATCTGCCGGTAA
CTTGAGTCTAATATTCTCTCATGTGATATCGAAGTGATCAAAGACACGTCTGTTAGCTCACTTTAACCAA
CTGTAGTGAAAAATAGCGCAGTGTGCAGCCCTTCAGTCTTTCATTTAGGCTGATTATTCAATCATTTTAT
TAACTATTAACGCGTTACTAAACGTAAGGTAACGTAGTCAGTTTTTAATAACTGGTGAAAAGTACTGGTT
GGGTTTAAATGGTGACTTATAATTGTGTTGGAGGGGGAAACCTTTTTGATAAAGGCTATATAATCTCAAA
TGAATGGGCTGAGGATGGTGTTCACAGGTGCTTTAGTGAAGTCCGCTCGTGAAGAGTCGCTGAAGTGACT
GCAGATCTGTGACGCAGTCGTTTTGGGCAGACGGCCGTTGAAATTCGGTTGAGTAATTGATACCAGGTGA
GGCTAGAGGATGTAGAAATTCATTTGTGTAGAATTTAGGGAGTGGCCCTGGCGTGATGAATGTCGAAATC
CGTTCCTTTTTACTGAACCCTATGTCTCTGGCTGAGTGCCACACCGCCGGCAGCCGCAAAGCGTCTCAAA
CCATTGCCTTTTATGGTAATAATGAGAATGCAGAGGGACTTCCTTTGTCTGGCACATCTGAGGCGCGCAT
TGTCACACTAGCACCCACTAGCGGTCAGACTGCAGATTGCAGCACGAAACAGGAAGCTGACTCCACATGG
TCACATGCTCACTGAAGTGTTGACTTCCCTGACAGCTGTGCACTTTCTAAACCGGTTTTCTCATTCATTT
ACAGTTCAGCCGGAATTCACCTGCAGGTGGATCCATCTAGAACTACTAGAGGATCCCCGGGTACCGGTAG
AAAAAATGAGTAAAGGAGAAGAACTTTTCACTGGAGTTGTCCCAATTCTTGTTGAATTAGATGGTGATGT
TAATGGGCACAAATTTTCTGTCAGTGGAGAGGGTGAAGGTGATGCAACATACGGAAAACTTACCCTTAAA
TTTATTTGCACTACTGGAAAACTACCTGTTCCATGGCCAACACTTGTCACTACTTTCGCGTATGGTCTTC
AATGCTTTGCGAGATACCCAGATCATATGAAACAGCATGACTTTTTCAAGAGTGCCATGCCCGAAGGTTA
TGTACAGGAAAGAACTATATTTTTCAAAGATGACGGGAACTACAAGACACGTGCTGAAGTCAAGTTTGAA
GGTGATACCCTTGTTAATAGAATCGAGTTAAAAGGTATTGATTTTAAAGAAGATGGAAACATTCTTGGAC
ACAAATTGGAATACAACTATAACTCACACAATGTATACATCATGGCAGACAAACAAAAGAATGGAATCAA
AGTTAACTTCAAAATTAGACACAACATTGAAGATGGAAGCGTTCAACTAGCAGACCATTATCAACAAAAT
ACTCCAATTGGCGATGGCCCTGTCCTTTTACCAGACAACCATTACCTGTCCACACAATCTGCCCTTTCGA
AAGATCCCAACGAAAAGAGAGACCACATGGTCCTTCTTGAGTTTGTAACAGCTGCTGGGATTACACATGG
CATGGATGAACTATACAAATAAATGTCCAGACCTGCAGGAATTCGATATCAAGCTTATCGATGAACAAAC
CCCCCCAAACCTAAGGTGAGTTGATCTTTAAGCTTTTTACATTTTCAGCTCGCATATATCAATTCGAACG
TTTAATTAGAATGTTTAAATAAAGCTAGATTAAATGATTAGGCTCAGTTACCGGTCTTTTTTTTCTCATT
TACACTAGCTAAGCATGCTGATAACTTCGTATAGCATACATTATACGAAGTTATTACCCTGTTATCCCTA
CAAATTAAACTGGGCATCAGCGCAATTCAATTGGTTTGGTAATAGCAAGGGAAAATAGAATGAAGTGATC
TCCAAAAAATAAGTACTTTTTGACTGTAAATAAAATTGTAAGGAGTAAAAAGTACTTTTTTTTCTAAAAA
AATGTAATTAAGTAAAAGTAAAAGTATTGATTTTTAATTGTACTCAAGTAAAGTAAAAATCCCCAAAAAT
AATACTTAAGTACAGTAATCAAGTAAAATTACTCAAGTACTTTACACCTCTGGGCCCAATTCGCCCTATA
GTGAGTCGTATTACAATTCACTGGCCGTCGTTTTACAACGTCGTGACTGGGAAAACCCTGGCGTTACCCA
ACTTAATCGCCTTGCAGCACATCCCCCTTTCGCCAGCTGGCGTAATAGCGAAGAGGCCCGCACCGATCGC
CCTTCCCAACAGTTGCGCAGCCTGAATGGCGAATGG
[124 nt withheld, positions 6617-6740]
C
[91 nt withheld, positions 6742-6832]
A
[49 nt withheld, positions 6834-6882]
CCTTTGACGTTGGAGTCCACGTTCTTT
[37 nt withheld, positions 6910-6946]
ACCCTATCTCGGTCTATTCTTTTGATTTATAAGGGATTTTGCCGATTTCGGCCTATTGGTTAAAAAATGA
GCTGATTTAACAAAAATTTAACGCGAATTTTAACAAAATATTAACGCTTACAATTTCCTGATGCGGTATT
TTCTCCTTACGCATCTGTGCGGTATTTCACACCGCATCAGGTGGCACTTTTCGGGGAAATGTGCGCGGAA
CCCCTATTTGTTTATTTTTCTAAATACATTCAAATATGTATCCGCTCATGAGACAATAACCCTGATAAAT
GCTTCAATAATATTGAAAAAGGAAGAGTATGAGTATTCAACATTTCCGTGTCGCCCTTATTCCCTTTTTT
GCGGCATTTTGCCTTCCTGTTTTTGCTCACCCAGAAACGCTGGTGAAAGTAAAAGATGCTGAAGATCAGT
TGGGTGCACGAGTGGGTTACATCGAACTGGATCTCAACAGCGGTAAGATCCTTGAGAGTTTTCGCCCCGA
AGAACGTTTTCCAATGATGAGCACTTTTAAAGTTCTGCTATGTGGCGCGGTATTATCCCGTATTGACGCC
GGGCAAGAGCAACTCGGTCGCCGCATACACTATTCTCAGAATGACTTGGTTGAGTACTCACCAGTCACAG
AAAAGCATCTTACGGATGGCATGACAGTAAGAGAATTATGCAGTGCTGCCATAACCATGAGTGATAACAC
TGCGGCCAACTTACTTCTGACAACGATCGGAGGACCGAAGGAGCTAACCGCTTTTTTGCACAACATGGGG
GATCATGTAACTCGCCTTGATCGTTGGGAACCGGAGCTGAATGAAGCCATACCAAACGACGAGCGTGACA
CCACGATGCCTGTAGCAATGGCAACAACGTTGCGCAAACTATTAACTGGCGAACTACTTACTCTAGCTTC
CCGGCAACAATTAATAGACTGGATGGAGGCGGATAAAGTTGCAGGACCACTTCTGCGCTCGGCCCTTCCG
GCTGGCTGGTTTATTGCTGATAAATCTGGAGCCGGTGAGCGTGGGTCTCGCGGTATCATTGCAGCACTGG
GGCCAGATGGTAAGCCCTCCCGTATCGTAGTTATCTACACGACGGGGAGTCAGGCAACTATGGATGAACG
AAATAGACAGATCGCTGAGATAGGTGCCTCACTGATTAAGCATTGGTAACTGTCAGACCAAGTTTACTCA
TATATACTTTAGATTGATTTAAAACTTCATTTTTAATTTAAAAGGATCTAGGTGAAGATCCTTTTTGATA
ATCTCATGACCAAAATCCCTTAACGTGAGTTTTCGTTCCACTGAGCGTCAGACCCCGTAGAAAAGATCAA
AGGATCTTCTTGAGATCCTTTTTTTCTGCGCGTAATCTGCTGCTTGCAAACAAAAAAACCACCGCTACCA
GCGGTGGTTTGTTTGCCGGATCAAGAGCTACCAACTCTTTTTCCGAAGGTAACTGGCTTCAGCAGAGCGC
AGATACCAAATACTGTTCTTCTAGTGTAGCCGTAGTTAGGCCACCACTTCAAGAACTCTGTAGCACCGCC
TACATACCTCGCTCTGCTAATCCTGTTACCAGTGGCTGCTGCCAGTGGCGATAAGTCGTGTCTTACCGGG
TTGGACTCAAGACGATAGTTACCGGATAAGGCGCAGCGGTCGGGCTGAACGGGGGGTTCGTGCACACAGC
CCAGCTTGGAGCGAACGACCTACACCGAACTGAGATACCTACAGCGTGAGCTATGAGAAAGCGCCACGCT
TCCCGAAGGGAGAAAGGCGGACAGGTATCCGGTAAGCGGCAGGGTCGGAACAGGAGAGCGCACGAGGGAG
CTTCCAGGGGGAAACGCCTGGTATCTTTATAGTCCTGTCGGGTTTCGCCACCTCTGACTTGAGCGTCGAT
TTTTGTGATGCTCGTCAGGGGGGCGGAGCCTATGGAAAAACGCCAGCAACGCGGCCTTTTTACGGTTCCT
GGCCTTTTGCTGGCCTTTTGCTCACATGTTCTTTCCTGCGTTATCCCCTGATTCTGTGGATAACCGTATT
ACCGCCTTTGAGTGAGCTGATACCGCTCGCCGCAGCCGAACGACCGAGCGCAGCGAGTCAGTGAGCGAGG
AAGCGGAAGAGCGCCCAATACGCAAACCGCCTCTCCCCGCGCGTTGGCCGATTCATTAATGCAGCTGGCA
CGACAGGTTTCCCGACTGGAAAGC
